Addgene plasmid #123192: pSB117 - pL2_pSB90_fLUC-I_V2
Purpose: binary plant vector for transient TYLCV V2 and fLUC (with intron) expression
Depositing lab: Erin Cram & Carolyn Lee-Parsons. Depositing organization: Northeastern University. Publication: EASI Transformation: An Efficient Transient Expression Method for Analyzing Gene Function in Catharanthus roseus Seedlings. Mortensen S, Bernal-Franco D, Cole LF, Sathitloetsakun S, Cram EJ, Lee-Parsons CWT. Front Plant Sci. 2019 Jun 11;10:755. doi: 10.3389/fpls.2019.00755. eCollection 2019. PubMed 31263474.
Backbone
  Vector backbone: pSB90
  Backbone manufacturer: Modified from pAGM4723 (Weber et al., 2011; DOI:10.1371/journal.pone.0016765) by the addition of the VirGN54D gene
  Backbone size w/o insert (bp): 5851
  Vector type: Plant Expression, Luciferase
Growth in bacteria
  Bacterial resistance: Kanamycin, 50 μg/mL
  Growth temperature: 37°C
  Growth strain: DH5alpha
  Copy number: High Copy
Gene/Insert
  Gene/Insert name: 2x35S::V2::tNOS 2x35S::fLUC-I::tNOS
  Species: Synthetic
  Insert size (bp): 4478
  Cloning method: Restriction Enzyme; 5′ cloning site Unknown (unknown if destroyed); 3′ cloning site Unknown (unknown if destroyed)
  Sequencing primers: 5′ n/a
Terms and licenses: Academic/Nonprofit Terms; Industry Terms: Not Available to Industry
Depositor comments: Transient fLUC and TYLCV V2 (silencing suppressor) expression vector for plants. Introns avoid expression of fLUC in Agrobacteria. Increased virulence in Agrob. through VirGN54D in the vector backbone
How to cite: pSB117 - pL2_pSB90_fLUC-I_V2 was a gift from Erin Cram & Carolyn Lee-Parsons (Addgene plasmid # 123192 ; http://n2t.net/addgene:123192 ; RRID:Addgene_123192)
