[The description below was written by a language model from this plasmid's Addgene catalogue record and pLannotate feature annotations shown in this document.]
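Description:
pSB117 (pL2_pSB90_fLUC-I_V2) is a binary plant expression vector of about 10.35 kb for Agrobacterium-mediated transient expression. It is built on pSB90, a derivative of the modular-cloning level 2 acceptor pAGM4723 to which a virG gene carrying the N54D substitution was added. The backbone outside the T-DNA carries a high-copy ColE1/pUC-type origin for propagation in E. coli. It also carries the pVS1 replicon (oriV, RepA and the StaA stability protein) for maintenance in Agrobacterium. A kanamycin resistance gene (aphA-3 type, driven by the bla promoter) provides selection in both hosts. According to the depositor, the backbone VirGN54D copy increases Agrobacterium virulence, since VirG is the positive regulator of the vir loci.

Between the nopaline-type left and right T-DNA border repeats lie two tandem expression units in the same orientation. Each is driven by an enhanced (duplicated-enhancer) CaMV 35S promoter followed by the TMV Ω translational leader, and each ends in a NOS terminator. The first unit encodes the V2 protein of Tomato yellow leaf curl virus, a suppressor of post-transcriptional gene silencing that acts through host SGS3 and helps sustain transgene expression. The second unit encodes firefly luciferase interrupted by the modified potato ST-LS1 IV2 intron. Because bacteria cannot splice the intron, functional luciferase is made only in plant cells, so the signal reflects genuine T-DNA transfer rather than Agrobacterium expression. No plant selectable marker is annotated, consistent with transient use. The associated work concerns a transient expression method for analysing gene function in Catharanthus roseus seedlings, in which this plasmid co-delivers the luciferase reporter and the silencing suppressor.
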