Features (pLannotate 1.2.2; 19 found; start..end, strand, type, name):
    118..794     +  promoter       CaMV 35S promoter (enhanced): cauliflower mosaic virus 35S promoter with a duplicated enhancer region
    819..872     +  misc_feature   TMV Ω: translational enhancer from the tobacco mosaic virus 5'-leader sequence (Gallie et al., 1988)
    881..1228    +  CDS            AV2_TYLCI: Experimental evidence at protein level: Swiss-Prot protein existence level 1. Through its interaction with host SGS3, acts as a suppressor of RNA-mediated gene silencing, also known as post-transcriptional gene silencing (PTGS), a mechanism of plant viral defense that limits the accumulation of viral RNAs. From Tomato yellow leaf curl virus (strain Israel) (TYLCV).
   1244..1496    +  terminator     NOS terminator: nopaline synthase terminator and poly(A) signal
   1619..2295    +  promoter       CaMV 35S promoter (enhanced): cauliflower mosaic virus 35S promoter with a duplicated enhancer region
   2320..2373    +  misc_feature   TMV Ω: translational enhancer from the tobacco mosaic virus 5'-leader sequence (Gallie et al., 1988)
   2382..2527    +  CDS            luciferase (fragment): firefly luciferase; luc
   2526..2714    +  intron         IV2 intron: modified second intron of the potato ST-LS1 gene (Vancanneyt et al., 1990)
   2713..4223    +  CDS            luciferase (fragment): firefly luciferase; luc
   4236..4488    +  terminator     NOS terminator: nopaline synthase terminator and poly(A) signal
   4554..4578    +  misc_feature   RB T-DNA repeat: right border repeat from nopaline C58 T-DNA
   4858..5487    +  CDS            pVS1 StaA: stability protein from the Pseudomonas plasmid pVS1 (Heeb et al., 2000)
   5916..6989    +  CDS            pVS1 RepA: replication protein from the Pseudomonas plasmid pVS1 (Heeb et al., 2000)
   7055..7249    +  rep_origin     pVS1 oriV: origin of replication for the Pseudomonas plasmid pVS1 (Heeb et al., 2000)
   7311..7415    +  promoter       AmpR promoter: bla
   7416..8210    +  CDS            KanR: aminoglycoside phosphotransferase; aphA-3; confers resistance to kanamycin
   8471..9271    +  CDS            virG: VIRG_AGRT9 - Protein inferred from homology: Swiss-Prot protein existence level 3. VirG is required for the positive regulation of at least two vir loci encoded by the Ti plasmid of A.tumefaciens. From Agrobacterium tumefaciens (strain 15955).
   9535..10123   +  rep_origin     ori: high-copy-number ColE1/pMB1/pBR322/pUC origin of replication
  10259..10283   +  misc_feature   LB T-DNA repeat: left border repeat from nopaline C58 T-DNA
>Addgene plasmid #123192 | pSB117 - pL2_pSB90_fLUC-I_V2 | addgene full sequence | sequence record 244918 | Addgene NGS Result
GTGCCGATGTATCACCTCTCGCAAGAATTCAAGCTTGGAGGTCAACATGGTGGAGCACGACACTCTGGTC
TACTCCAAAAATGTCAAAGATACAGTCTCAGAAGATCAAAGGGCTATTGAGACTTTTCAACAAAGGATAA
TTTCGGGAAACCTCCTCGGATTCCATTGCCCAGCTATCTGTCACTTCATCGAAAGGACAGTAGAAAAGGA
AGGTGGCTCCTACAAATGCCATCATTGCGATAAAGGAAAGGCTATCATTCAAGATCTCTCTGCCGACAGT
GGTCCCAAAGATGGACCCCCACCCACGAGGAGCATCGTGGAAAAAGAAGAGGTTCCAACCACGTCTACAA
AGCAAGTGGATTGATGTGATAACATGGTGGAGCACGACACTCTGGTCTACTCCAAAAATGTCAAAGATAC
AGTCTCAGAAGATCAAAGGGCTATTGAGACTTTTCAACAAAGGATAATTTCGGGAAACCTCCTCGGATTC
CATTGCCCAGCTATCTGTCACTTCATCGAAAGGACAGTAGAAAAGGAAGGTGGCTCCTACAAATGCCATC
ATTGCGATAAAGGAAAGGCTATCATTCAAGATCTCTCTGCCGACAGTGGTCCCAAAGATGGACCCCCACC
CACGAGGAGCATCGTGGAAAAAGAAGAGGTTCCAACCACGTCTACAAAGCAAGTGGATTGATGTGACATC
TCCACTGACGTAAGGGATGACGCACAATCCCACTATCCTTCGCAAGACCCTTCCTCTATATAAGGAAGTT
CATTTCATTTGGAGAGGACACGCTCGAGTATAAGAGCTCATTTTTACAACAATTACCAACAACAACAAAC
AACAAACAACATTACAATTACATTTACAATTATCGATACAATGTGGGACCCACTTCTAAATGAATTTCCT
GAATCTGTTCACGGATTTCGTTGTATGTTAGCTATTAAATATTTGCAGTCCGTTGAGGAAACTTACGAGC
CCAATACATTGGGCCACGATTTAATTAGGGATCTTATATCTGTTGTAAGGGCCCGTGACTATGTCGAAGC
GACCAGGCGATATAATCATTTCCACGCCAGACTCGAAGGTTCGCCGAAGGCTGAACTTCGACAGCCCATA
CAGCAGCCGTGCTGCTGTCCCCATTGTCCAAGGCACAAACAAGCGACGATCATGGACGTACAGGCCCATG
TACCGAAAGCCCAGAATATACAGAATGTATCGAAGCCCTGAGCTTGTCAAGCAGATCGTTCAAACATTTG
GCAATAAAGTTTCTTAAGATTGAATCCTGTTGCCGGTCTTGCGATGATTATCATATAATTTCTGTTGAAT
TACGTTAAGCATGTAATAATTAACATGTAATGCATGACGTTATTTATGAGATGGGTTTTTATGATTAGAG
TCCCGCAATTATACATTTAATACGCGATAGAAAACAAAATATAGCGCGCAAACTAGGATAAATTATCGCG
CGCGGTGTCATCTATGTTACTAGATCGACGCTACTAGCAACATACGCTGGATTACGAATTCCCATGGGGA
GGTCAACATGGTGGAGCACGACACTCTGGTCTACTCCAAAAATGTCAAAGATACAGTCTCAGAAGATCAA
AGGGCTATTGAGACTTTTCAACAAAGGATAATTTCGGGAAACCTCCTCGGATTCCATTGCCCAGCTATCT
GTCACTTCATCGAAAGGACAGTAGAAAAGGAAGGTGGCTCCTACAAATGCCATCATTGCGATAAAGGAAA
GGCTATCATTCAAGATCTCTCTGCCGACAGTGGTCCCAAAGATGGACCCCCACCCACGAGGAGCATCGTG
GAAAAAGAAGAGGTTCCAACCACGTCTACAAAGCAAGTGGATTGATGTGATAACATGGTGGAGCACGACA
CTCTGGTCTACTCCAAAAATGTCAAAGATACAGTCTCAGAAGATCAAAGGGCTATTGAGACTTTTCAACA
AAGGATAATTTCGGGAAACCTCCTCGGATTCCATTGCCCAGCTATCTGTCACTTCATCGAAAGGACAGTA
GAAAAGGAAGGTGGCTCCTACAAATGCCATCATTGCGATAAAGGAAAGGCTATCATTCAAGATCTCTCTG
CCGACAGTGGTCCCAAAGATGGACCCCCACCCACGAGGAGCATCGTGGAAAAAGAAGAGGTTCCAACCAC
GTCTACAAAGCAAGTGGATTGATGTGACATCTCCACTGACGTAAGGGATGACGCACAATCCCACTATCCT
TCGCAAGACCCTTCCTCTATATAAGGAAGTTCATTTCATTTGGAGAGGACACGCTCGAGTATAAGAGCTC
ATTTTTACAACAATTACCAACAACAACAAACAACAAACAACATTACAATTACATTTACAATTATCGATAC
AATGGAGGACGCCAAAAACATAAAGAAAGGCCCGGCGCCATTCTATCCTCTAGAGGATGGAACCGCTGGA
GAGCAACTGCATAAGGCTATGAAGAGATACGCCCTGGTTCCTGGAACAATTGCTTTTACAGATGCACATA
TCGAGGTAAGTTTCTGCTTCTACCTTTGATATATATATAATAATTATCATTAATTAGTAGTAATATAATA
TTTCAAATATTTTTTTCAAAATAAAAGAATGTAGTATATAGCAATTGCTTTTCTGTAGTTTATAAGTGTG
TATATTTTAATTTATAACTTTTCTAATATATGACCAAAATTTGTTGATGTGCAGGTGAACATCACGTACG
CGGAATACTTCGAAATGTCCGTTCGGTTGGCAGAAGCTATGAAACGATATGGGCTGAATACAAATCACAG
AATCGTCGTATGCAGTGAAAACTCTCTTCAATTCTTTATGCCGGTGTTGGGCGCGTTATTTATCGGAGTT
GCAGTTGCGCCCGCGAACGACATTTATAATGAACGTGAATTGCTCAACAGTATGAACATTTCGCAGCCTA
CCGTAGTGTTTGTTTCCAAAAAGGGGTTGCAAAAAATTTTGAACGTGCAAAAAAAATTACCAATAATCCA
GAAAATTATTATCATGGATTCTAAAACGGATTACCAGGGATTTCAGTCGATGTACACGTTCGTCACATCT
CATCTACCTCCCGGTTTTAATGAATACGATTTTGTACCAGAGTCCTTTGATCGTGACAAAACAATTGCAC
TGATAATGAATTCCTCTGGATCTACTGGGTTACCTAAGGGTGTGGCCCTTCCGCATAGAACTGCCTGCGT
CAGATTCTCGCATGCCAGAGATCCTATTTTTGGCAATCAAATCATTCCGGATACTGCGATTTTAAGTGTT
GTTCCATTCCATCACGGTTTTGGAATGTTTACTACACTCGGATATTTGATATGTGGATTTCGAGTCGTCT
TAATGTATAGATTTGAAGAAGAGCTGTTTTTACGATCCCTTCAGGATTACAAAATTCAAAGTGCGTTGCT
AGTACCAACCCTATTTTCATTCTTCGCCAAAAGCACTCTGATTGACAAATACGATTTATCTAATTTACAC
GAAATTGCTTCTGGGGGCGCACCTCTTTCGAAAGAAGTCGGGGAAGCGGTTGCAAAACGCTTCCATCTTC
CAGGGATACGACAAGGATATGGGCTCACTGAGACTACATCAGCTATTCTGATTACACCCGAGGGGGATGA
TAAACCGGGCGCGGTCGGTAAAGTTGTTCCATTTTTTGAAGCGAAGGTTGTGGATCTGGATACCGGGAAA
ACGCTGGGCGTTAATCAGAGAGGCGAATTATGTGTCAGAGGACCTATGATTATGTCCGGTTATGTAAACA
ATCCGGAAGCGACCAACGCCTTGATTGACAAGGATGGATGGCTACATTCTGGAGACATAGCTTACTGGGA
CGAGGACGAACACTTCTTCATAGTTGACCGCTTGAAGTCTTTAATTAAATACAAAGGATATCAGGTGGCC
CCCGCTGAATTGGAATCGATATTGTTACAACACCCCAACATCTTCGACGCGGGCGTGGCAGGTCTGCCCG
ACGATGACGCCGGTGAACTTCCCGCCGCCGTTGTTGTTTTGGAGCACGGAAAGACGATGACGGAAAAAGA
GATCGTGGATTACGTCGCCAGTCAAGTAACAACCGCGAAAAAGTTGCGCGGAGGAGTTGTGTTTGTGGAC
GAAGTACCGAAAGGTCTTACCGGAAAACTCGACGCAAGAAAAATCAGAGAGATCCTCATAAAGGCCAAGA
AGGGCGGAAAGTCCAAATTGTAAGCTTGTCAAGCAGATCGTTCAAACATTTGGCAATAAAGTTTCTTAAG
ATTGAATCCTGTTGCCGGTCTTGCGATGATTATCATATAATTTCTGTTGAATTACGTTAAGCATGTAATA
ATTAACATGTAATGCATGACGTTATTTATGAGATGGGTTTTTATGATTAGAGTCCCGCAATTATACATTT
AATACGCGATAGAAAACAAAATATAGCGCGCAAACTAGGATAAATTATCGCGCGCGGTGTCATCTATGTT
ACTAGATCGACGCTCAGAGAGGATGCACATGTGACCGAGGGACACGAAGTGATCCGTTTAAACTATCAGT
GTTTGACAGGATATATTGGCGGGTAAACCTAAGAGAAAAGAGCGTTTATTAGAATAATCGGATATTTAAA
AGGGCGTGAAAAGGTTTATCCGTTCGTCCATTTGTATGTGCCAGCCGTGCGGCTGCATGAAATCCTGGCC
GGTTTGTCTGATGCCAAGCTGGCGGCCTGGCCGGCCAGCTTGGCCGCTGAAGAAACCGAGCGCCGCCGTC
TAAAAAGGTGATGTGTATTTGAGTAAAACAGCTTGCGTCATGCGGTCGCTGCGTATATGATGCGATGAGT
AAATAAACAAATACGCAAGGGGAACGCATGAAGGTTATCGCTGTACTTAACCAGAAAGGCGGGTCAGGCA
AGACGACCATCGCAACCCATCTAGCCCGCGCCCTGCAACTCGCCGGGGCCGATGTTCTGTTAGTCGATTC
CGATCCCCAGGGCAGTGCCCGCGATTGGGCGGCCGTGCGGGAAGATCAACCGCTAACCGTTGTCGGCATC
GACCGCCCGACGATTGACCGCGACGTGAAGGCCATCGGCCGGCGCGACTTCGTAGTGATCGACGGAGCGC
CCCAGGCGGCGGACTTGGCTGTGTCCGCGATCAAGGCAGCCGACTTCGTGCTGATTCCGGTGCAGCCAAG
CCCTTACGACATATGGGCCACCGCCGACCTGGTGGAGCTGGTTAAGCAGCGCATTGAGGTCACGGATGGA
AGGCTACAAGCGGCCTTTGTCGTGTCGCGGGCGATCAAAGGCACGCGCATCGGCGGTGAGGTTGCCGAGG
CGCTGGCCGGGTACGAGCTGCCCATTCTTGAGTCCCGTATCACGCAGCGCGTGAGCTACCCAGGCACTGC
CGCCGCCGGCACAACCGTTCTTGAATCAGAACCCGAGGGCGACGCTGCCCGCGAGGTCCAGGCGCTGGCC
GCTGAAATTAAATCAAAACTCATTTGAGTTAATGAGGTAAAGAGAAAATGAGCAAAAGCACAAACACGCT
AAGTGCCGGCCGTCCGAGCGCACGCAGCAGCAAGGCTGCAACGTTGGCCAGCCTGGCAGACACGCCAGCC
ATGAAGCGGGTCAACTTTCAGTTGCCGGCGGAGGATCACACCAAGCTGAAGATGTACGCGGTACGCCAAG
GCAAGACCATTACCGAGCTGCTATCTGAATACATCGCGCAGCTACCAGAGTAAATGAGCAAATGAATAAA
TGAGTAGATGAATTTTAGCGGCTAAAGGAGGCGGCATGGAAAATCAAGAACAACCAGGCACCGACGCCGT
GGAATGCCCCATGTGTGGAGGAACGGGCGGTTGGCCAGGCGTAAGCGGCTGGGTTGTCTGCCGGCCCTGC
AATGGCACTGGAACCCCCAAGCCCGAGGAATCGGCGTGAGCGGTCGCAAACCATCCGGCCCGGTACAAAT
CGGCGCGGCGCTGGGTGATGACCTGGTGGAGAAGTTGAAGGCCGCGCAGGCCGCCCAGCGGCAACGCATC
GAGGCAGAAGCACGCCCCGGTGAATCGTGGCAAGCGGCCGCTGATCGAATCCGCAAAGAATCCCGGCAAC
CGCCGGCAGCCGGTGCGTCGTCGATTAGGAAGCCGCCCAAGGGCGACGAGCAACCAGATTTTTTCGTTCC
GATGCTCTATGACGTGGGCACCCGCGATAGTCGCAGCATCATGGACGTGGCCGTTTTCCGTCTGTCGAAG
CGTGACCGACGAGCTGGCGAGGTGATCCGCTACGAGCTTCCAGACGGGCACGTAGAGGTTTCCGCAGGGC
CGGCCGGCATGGCCAGTGTGTGGGATTACGACCTGGTACTGATGGCGGTTTCCCATCTAACCGAATCCAT
GAACCGATACCGGGAAGGGAAGGGAGACAAGCCCGGCCGCGTGTTCCGTCCACACGTTGCGGACGTACTC
AAGTTCTGCCGGCGAGCCGATGGCGGAAAGCAGAAAGACGACCTGGTAGAAACCTGCATTCGGTTAAACA
CCACGCACGTTGCCATGCAGCGTACGAAGAAGGCCAAGAACGGCCGCCTGGTGACGGTATCCGAGGGTGA
AGCCTTGATTAGCCGCTACAAGATCGTAAAGAGCGAAACCGGGCGGCCGGAGTACATCGAGATCGAGCTA
GCTGATTGGATGTACCGCGAGATCACAGAAGGCAAGAACCCGGACGTGCTGACGGTTCACCCCGATTACT
TTTTGATCGATCCCGGCATCGGCCGTTTTCTCTACCGCCTGGCACGCCGCGCCGCAGGCAAGGCAGAAGC
CAGATGGTTGTTCAAGACGATCTACGAACGCAGTGGCAGCGCCGGAGAGTTCAAGAAGTTCTGTTTCACC
GTGCGCAAGCTGATCGGGTCAAATGACCTGCCGGAGTACGATTTGAAGGAGGAGGCGGGGCAGGCTGGCC
CGATCCTAGTCATGCGCTACCGCAACCTGATCGAGGGCGAAGCATCCGCCGGTTCCTAATGTACGGAGCA
GATGCTAGGGCAAATTGCCCTAGCAGGGGAAAAAGGTCGAAAAAGCTTCTTTCCTGTGGATAGCACGTAC
ATTGGGAACCCAAAGCCGTACATTGGGAACCGGAACCCGTACATTGGGAACCCAAAGCCGTACATTGGGA
ACCGGTCACACATGTAAGTGACTGATATAAAAGAGAAAAAAGGCGATTTTTCCGCCTAAAACTCTTTAAA
ACTTATTAAAACTCTTAAAACCCGCCTGGCCTGTGCATAACTGTCTGGCCAGCGCACAGCCGAACAGCTG
CAAAAAGCGCCCACATCAAGGCTCCGAGTGCGCGGAACCCCTATTTGTTTATTTTTCTAAATACATTCAA
ATATGTATCCGCTCATGAGACAATAACCCTGATAAATGCTTCAATAATATTGAAAAAGGAAGAGTATGGC
TAAAATGAGAATATCACCGGAATTGAAAAAACTGATCGAAAAATACCGCTGCGTAAAAGATACGGAAGGA
ATGTCTCCTGCTAAGGTATATAAGCTGGTGGGAGAAAATGAAAACCTATATTTAAAAATGACGGACAGCC
GGTATAAAGGGACCACCTATGATGTGGAACGGGAAAAGGACATGATGCTATGGCTGGAAGGAAAGCTGCC
TGTTCCAAAGGTCCTGCACTTTGAACGGCATGATGGCTGGAGCAATCTGCTCATGAGTGAGGCCGATGGC
GTCCTTTGCTCGGAAGAGTATGAAGATGAACAAAGCCCTGAAAAGATTATCGAGCTGTATGCGGAGTGCA
TCAGGCTCTTTCACTCCATCGACATATCGGATTGTCCCTATACGAATAGCTTAGACAGCCGCTTAGCCGA
ATTGGATTACTTACTGAATAACGATCTGGCCGATGTGGATTGCGAAAACTGGGAAGAGGACACTCCATTT
AAAGATCCGCGCGAGCTGTATGATTTTTTAAAGACGGAAAAGCCCGAAGAGGAACTTGTCTTTTCCCACG
GCGACCTGGGAGACAGCAACATCTTTGTGAAAGATGGCAAAGTAAGTGGCTTTATTGATCTTGGGAGAAG
CGGCAGGGCGGACAAGTGGTATGACATTGCCTTCTGCGTCCGGTCGCTCAGGGAGGATATCGGGGAAGAA
CAGTATGTCGAGCTATTTTTTGACTTACTGGGGATCAAGCCTGATTGGGAGAAAATAAAATATTATATTT
TACTGGATGAATTGTTTTAGCTGTCAGACCAAGTTTACTCATATATACTTTAGATTGATTTAAAACTTCA
TTTTTAATTTAAAAGGATCTAGGTGAAGATCCTTTTTGATAATCTCATGACCAAAATCCCTTAACGTGAG
TTTTCGTTCTAGCTGTAACCTCGAAGCGTTTCACTTGTAACAACGATTGAGAATTTTTGTCATAAAATTG
AAATACTTGGTTCGCATTTTTGTCATCCGCGGTCAGCCGCAATTCTGACGAACTGCCCATTTAGCTGGAG
ATGATTGTACATCCTTCACGTGAAAATTTCTCAAGCGCTGTGAACAAGGGTTCAGATTTTAGATTGAAAG
GTGAGCCGTTGAAACACGTTCTTCTTGTCGATGACGACGTCGCTATGCGGCATCTTATTATTGAATACCT
TACGATCCACGCCTTCAAAGTGACCGCGGTAGCCGACAGCACCCAGTTCACAAGAGTACTCTCTTCCGCG
ACGGTCGATGTCGTGGTTGTTGATCTAGATTTAGGTCGTGAAGATGGGCTCGAGATCGTTCGTAATCTGG
CGGCAAAGTCTGATATTCCAATCATAATTATCAGTGGCGACCGCCTTGAGGAGACGGATAAAGTTGTTGC
ACTCGAGCTAGGAGCAAGTGATTTTATCGCTAAGCCGTTCAGTATCAGAGAGTTTCTAGCACGCATTCGG
GTTGCCTTGCGCGTGCGCCCCAACGTTGTCCGCTCCAAAGACCGACGGTCTTTTTGTTTTACTGACTGGA
CACTTAATCTCAGGCAACGTCGCTTGATGTCCGAAGCTGGCGGTGAGGTGAAACTTACGGCAGGTGAGTT
CAATCTTCTCCTCGCGTTTTTAGAGAAACCCCGCGACGTTCTATCGCGCGAGCAACTTCTCATTGCCAGT
CGAGTACGCGACGAGGAGGTTTATGACAGGAGTATAGATGTTCTCATTTTGAGGCTGCGCCGCAAACTTG
AGGCGGATCCGTCAAGCCCTCAACTGATAAAAACAGCAAGAGGTGCCGGTTATTTCTTTGACGCGGACGT
GCAGGTTTCGCACGGGGGGACGATGGCAGCCTGAGCCAATTGCATTTGCCTCTTAATTATCTGGCTCAAA
GGGTGACTGAGGAGTAAGCGATGTGCCCATCACACTGACCACCAAGACGGGGGTTCGTTTTGAAGATCAC
CCTTCAGACCCAAGGCCAGTGTGCGTTGATCGCGGCCACACTGCAAATTCACATACTGTCGATAAAGGGG
CGTTGGACGAGAACCCATTCGTCAGGATACTGGCTCGTGATCTCACTGAGCGTCAGACCCCGTAGAAAAG
ATCAAAGGATCTTCTTGAGATCCTTTTTTTCTGCGCGTAATCTGCTGCTTGCAAACAAAAAAACCACCGC
TACCAGCGGTGGTTTGTTTGCCGGATCAAGAGCTACCAACTCTTTTTCCGAAGGTAACTGGCTTCAGCAG
AGCGCAGATACCAAATACTGTTCTTCTAGTGTAGCCGTAGTTAGGCCACCACTTCAAGAACTCTGTAGCA
CCGCCTACATACCTCGCTCTGCTAATCCTGTTACCAGTGGCTGCTGCCAGTGGCGATAAGTCGTGTCTTA
CCGGGTTGGACTCAAGACGATAGTTACCGGATAAGGCGCAGCGGTCGGGCTGAACGGGGGGTTCGTGCAC
ACAGCCCAGCTTGGAGCGAACGACCTACACCGAACTGAGATACCTACAGCGTGAGCTATGAGAAAGCGCC
ACGCTTCCCGAAGGGAGAAAGGCGGACAGGTATCCGGTAAGCGGCAGGGTCGGAACAGGAGAGCGCACGA
GGGAGCTTCCAGGGGGAAACGCCTGGTATCTTTATAGTCCTGTCGGGTTTCGCCACCTCTGACTTGAGCG
TCGATTTTTGTGATGCTCGTCAGGGGGGCGGAGCCTATGGAAAAACGCCAGCAACGCGGCCTTTTTACGG
TTCCTGCTCGGATCTGTTGGACCGGACAGTAGTCATGGTTGATGGGCTGCCTGTATCGAGTGGTGATTTT
GTGCCGAGCTGCCGGTCGGGGAGCTGTTGGCTGGCTGGTGGCAGGATATATTGTGGTGTAAACAAATTGA
CGCTTAGACAACTTAATAACACATTGCGGACGTTTTTAATGTACTGGGGTTGAACACTCT
